Addgene plasmid #103720: LSB-hsa-miR-675-3p
Purpose: Used to sense miRNA activity using fluorescence based tools. hsa-miR-675-3p target in 3' UTR of of mKate. miRNA activity can be measured by the repression of mKate2 relative to EBFP2 fluorescent proteins . Plasmid is inherently unstable; please see Depositor Comments
Depositing lab: Ron Weiss. Depositing organization: Massachusetts Institute of Technology. Publication: A mixed antagonistic/synergistic miRNA repression model enables accurate predictions of multi-input miRNA sensor activity. Gam JJ, Babb J, Weiss R. Nat Commun. 2018 Jun 22;9(1):2430. doi: 10.1038/s41467-018-04575-0. PubMed 29934631.
Backbone
  Vector backbone: Low Sensor Backbone (LSB)
  Vector type: Mammalian Expression, Synthetic Biology
Growth in bacteria
  Bacterial resistance: Ampicillin and Kanamycin, 100 & 50 μg/mL
  Growth temperature: 30°C
  Growth strain: NEB Stable
  Copy number: High Copy
Gene/Insert
  Gene/Insert name: hsa-miR-675-3p target
  Species: H. sapiens (human)
  Entrez Gene: MIR675 (a.k.a. MIRN675, hsa-mir-675)
  Promoter: EF-1a
  Cloning method: Gibson Cloning
Terms and licenses: Academic/Nonprofit Terms; Industry Terms: Not Available to Industry
Depositor comments: Please note that this plasmid is inherently unstable due to a repeating poly A element. We recommend performing a diagnostic digest on multiple colonies upon receipt. The depositors would like to note the presence of several discrepancies between the depositor sequence and physical plasmid sequence. In particular, the sequences upstream and downstream of the puromycin coding region have 10 bp insertions which do not affect the ability to perform puromycin selection. The sequences for those regions within the physical plasmids are as follows: Upstream of Puro: GAATTCGACCGCCTGTCTCAAGGTGCCACC; Downstream of Puro: GCTTTGAGACTACGCGTGAATTCACTCCTC. Please contact if you are interested in this plasmid prior to placing an order.
How to cite: LSB-hsa-miR-675-3p was a gift from Ron Weiss (Addgene plasmid # 103720 ; http://n2t.net/addgene:103720 ; RRID:Addgene_103720)
