[The description below was written by a language model from this plasmid's Addgene catalogue record and pLannotate feature annotations shown in this document.]
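Description:
LSB-hsa-miR-675-3p is an 11-kb mammalian expression plasmid built on the Low Sensor Backbone (LSB), designed as a two-colour fluorescent sensor of microRNA activity in synthetic biology applications. It replicates in E. coli from a high-copy ColE1/pUC-type origin and carries both a β-lactamase gene (ampicillin) and an aph(3')-Ia gene (kanamycin), with dual selection recorded. A puromycin N-acetyltransferase coding sequence followed by a rabbit β-globin poly(A) signal is also present for selection in mammalian cells. The feature table annotates no dedicated promoter immediately upstream of it, so the record does not state how it is driven.

The payload consists of two parallel transcription units, each using the human EF-1α core promoter with its intron A and each terminated by a rabbit β-globin polyadenylation region. The first expresses the red fluorescent protein mKate2, with a target site for human miR-675-3p placed in its 3' UTR; this target is not separately annotated but presumably lies in the gap between the mKate2 cassette and its poly(A) region. The second expresses the blue fluorescent protein EBFP2 without a target site. When miR-675-3p is active in the transfected cell, it represses mKate2 while EBFP2 is unaffected, so the mKate2-to-EBFP2 ratio reports miRNA activity normalised for plasmid delivery and expression. Gateway attB4, attB1 and attB2 scars flanking the promoters and reporters reflect modular assembly of the units, although the insert itself was introduced by Gibson cloning.

The depositor notes that the three repeated poly(A) elements make the plasmid inherently unstable. They also report small sequence discrepancies, including 10-bp insertions flanking the puromycin gene, that do not impair selection.
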