Features (pLannotate 1.2.2; 28 found; start..end, strand, type, name):
     87..675     -  rep_origin     ori: high-copy-number ColE1/pMB1/pBR322/pUC origin of replication
    846..1706    -  CDS            AmpR: β-lactamase; bla; confers resistance to ampicillin, carbenicillin, and related antibiotics
   1707..1778    -  promoter       AmpR promoter: bla
   1857..2456    +  CDS            PuroR: puromycin N-acetyltransferase; pac from Streptomyces alboniger; confers resistance to puromycin
   2461..2541    +  CDS            HBB (fragment): HBB_PONPY - Experimental evidence at transcript level: Swiss-Prot protein existence level 2. Involved in oxygen transport from the lung to the various peripheral tissues. From Pongo pygmaeus (Bornean orangutan).
   2612..2667    +  polyA_signal   β-globin poly(A) signal: rabbit β-globin polyadenylation signal (Gil and Proudfoot, 1987)
   3646..3666    +  protein_bind   attB4: mutant version of attB; core recombination site for the Gateway® BP reaction BP Clonase™
   3734..3945    +  promoter       EF-1α core promoter: core promoter for human elongation factor EF-1α
   3946..4884    +  intron         EF-1α intron A: intron upstream of the start codon of human EF-1α
   4911..4931    +  protein_bind   attB1: mutant version of attB; core recombination site for the Gateway® BP reaction BP Clonase™
   4951..5646    +  CDS            mKate2: mKate2 is a basic (constitutively fluorescent) red fluorescent protein published in 2009, derived from Entacmaea quadricolor. It is reported to be a rapidly-maturing monomer with moderate acid sensitivity.
   5666..5690    -  protein_bind   attB2: mutant version of attB; recombination site for the Gateway® BP reaction BP Clonase™
   5826..5900    +  CDS            HBB (fragment): HBB_PONPY - Experimental evidence at transcript level: Swiss-Prot protein existence level 2. Involved in oxygen transport from the lung to the various peripheral tissues. From Pongo pygmaeus (Bornean orangutan).
   5971..6026    +  polyA_signal   β-globin poly(A) signal: rabbit β-globin polyadenylation signal (Gil and Proudfoot, 1987)
   6410..6435    +  misc_feature   SA: splice acceptor site
   7107..7127    +  protein_bind   attB4: mutant version of attB; core recombination site for the Gateway® BP reaction BP Clonase™
   7195..7406    +  promoter       EF-1α core promoter: core promoter for human elongation factor EF-1α
   7407..8345    +  intron         EF-1α intron A: intron upstream of the start codon of human EF-1α
   8372..8392    +  protein_bind   attB1: mutant version of attB; core recombination site for the Gateway® BP reaction BP Clonase™
   8403..9119    +  CDS            EBFP2: EBFP2 is a basic (constitutively fluorescent) blue fluorescent protein published in 2007, derived from Aequorea victoria. It is reported to be a rapidly-maturing monomer with moderate acid sensitivity.
   9127..9151    -  protein_bind   attB2: mutant version of attB; recombination site for the Gateway® BP reaction BP Clonase™
   9155..9235    +  CDS            HBB (fragment): HBB_PONPY - Experimental evidence at transcript level: Swiss-Prot protein existence level 2. Involved in oxygen transport from the lung to the various peripheral tissues. From Pongo pygmaeus (Bornean orangutan).
   9306..9361    +  polyA_signal   β-globin poly(A) signal: rabbit β-globin polyadenylation signal (Gil and Proudfoot, 1987)
   9744..9766    -  protein_bind   lac operator (fragment): The lac repressor binds to the lac operator to inhibit transcription in E. coli. This inhibition can be relieved by adding lactose or isopropyl-β-D-thiogalactopyranoside (IPTG). lac repressor encoded by lacI
   9770..9800    -  promoter       lac promoter: promoter for the E. coli lac operon
   9815..9836    -  protein_bind   CAP binding site: CAP binding activates transcription in the presence of cAMP. E. coli catabolite activator protein
   9849..9888    -  CDS            lacI (fragment): lac repressor; lacI; The lac repressor binds to the lac operator to inhibit transcription in E. coli. This inhibition can be relieved by adding lactose or isopropyl-β-D-thiogalactopyranoside (IPTG).
  10061..10870   +  CDS            KanR: aminoglycoside phosphotransferase; aph(3')-Ia; confers resistance to kanamycin in bacteria or G418 (Geneticin®) in eukaryotes
>Addgene plasmid #103720 | LSB-hsa-miR-675-3p | depositor full sequence | sequence record 196488 | Full Sequence
AATTGAGGGGATAACGCAGGAAAGAACATGTGAGCAAAAGGCCAGCAAAAGGCCAGGAACCGTAAAAAGG
CCGCGTTGCTGGCGTTTTTCCATAGGCTCCGCCCCCCTGACGAGCATCACAAAAATCGACGCTCAAGTCA
GAGGTGGCGAAACCCGACAGGACTATAAAGATACCAGGCGTTTCCCCCTGGAAGCTCCCTCGTGCGCTCT
CCTGTTCCGACCCTGCCGCTTACCGGATACCTGTCCGCCTTTCTCCCTTCGGGAAGCGTGGCGCTTTCTC
ATAGCTCACGCTGTAGGTATCTCAGTTCGGTGTAGGTCGTTCGCTCCAAGCTGGGCTGTGTGCACGAACC
CCCCGTTCAGCCCGACCGCTGCGCCTTATCCGGTAACTATCGTCTTGAGTCCAACCCGGTAAGACACGAC
TTATCGCCACTGGCAGCAGCCACTGGTAACAGGATTAGCAGAGCGAGGTATGTAGGCGGTGCTACAGAGT
TCTTGAAGTGGTGGCCTAACTACGGCTACACTAGAAGAACAGTATTTGGTATCTGCGCTCTGCTGAAGCC
AGTTACCTTCGGAAAAAGAGTTGGTAGCTCTTGATCCGGCAAACAAACCACCGCTGGTAGCGGTGGTTTT
TTTGTTTGCAAGCAGCAGATTACGCGCAGAAAAAAAGGATCTCAAGAAGATCCTTTGATCTTTTCTACGG
GGTCTGACGCTCAGTGGAACGAAAACTCACGTTAAGGGATTTTGGTCATGAGATTATCAAAAAGGATCTT
CACCTAGATCCTTTTAAATTAAAAATGAAGTTTTAAATCAATCTAAAGTATATATGAGTAAACTTGGTCT
GACAGTTACCAATGCTTAATCAGTGAGGCACCTATCTCAGCGATCTGTCTATTTCGTTCATCCATAGTTG
CCTGACTCCCCGTCGTGTAGATAACTACGATACGGGAGGGCTTACCATCTGGCCCCAGTGCTGCAATGAT
ACCGCGAGAACCACGCTCACCGGCTCCAGATTTATCAGCAATAAACCAGCCAGCCGGAAGGGCCGAGCGC
AGAAGTGGTCCTGCAACTTTATCCGCCTCCATCCAGTCTATTAATTGTTGCCGGGAAGCTAGAGTAAGTA
GTTCGCCAGTTAATAGTTTGCGCAACGTTGTTGCCATTGCTACAGGCATCGTGGTGTCACGCTCGTCGTT
TGGTATGGCTTCATTCAGCTCCGGTTCCCAACGATCAAGGCGAGTTACATGATCCCCCATGTTGTGCAAA
AAAGCGGTTAGCTCCTTCGGTCCTCCGATCGTTGTCAGAAGTAAGTTGGCCGCAGTGTTATCACTCATGG
TTATGGCAGCACTGCATAATTCTCTTACTGTCATGCCATCCGTAAGATGCTTTTCTGTGACTGGTGAGTA
CTCAACCAAGTCATTCTGAGAATAGTGTATGCGGCGACCGAGTTGCTCTTGCCCGGCGTCAATACGGGAT
AATACCGCGCCACATAGCAGAACTTTAAAAGTGCTCATCATTGGAAAACGTTCTTCGGGGCGAAAACTCT
CAAGGATCTTACCGCTGTTGAGATCCAGTTCGATGTAACCCACTCGTGCACCCAACTGATCTTCAGCATC
TTTTACTTTCACCAGCGTTTCTGGGTGAGCAAAAACAGGAAGGCAAAATGCCGCAAAAAAGGGAATAAGG
GCGACACGGAAATGTTGAATACTCATACTCTTCCTTTTTCAATATTATTGAAGCATTTATCAGGGTTATT
GTCTCATGAGCGGATACATATTTGAATGTAGCTCCGAATTTCTCGAGGGCTTGTCGACGACGGCGGTCTC
CGTCGTCAGGATCATGAATTCGACCCGCCTGCCACCATGACCGAGTACAAGCCCACGGTGCGCCTCGCCA
CCCGCGACGACGTCCCCCGGGCCGTACGCACCCTCGCCGCCGCGTTCGCCGACTACCCCGCCACGCGCCA
CACCGTCGACCCGGACCGCCACATCGAGCGGGTCACCGAGCTGCAAGAACTCTTCCTCACGCGCGTCGGG
CTCGACATCGGCAAGGTGTGGGTCGCGGACGACGGCGCCGCGGTGGCGGTCTGGACCACGCCGGAGAGCG
TCGAAGCGGGGGCGGTGTTCGCCGAGATCGGCCCGCGCATGGCCGAGTTGAGCGGTTCCCGGCTGGCCGC
GCAGCAACAGATGGAAGGCCTCCTGGCGCCGCACCGGCCCAAGGAGCCCGCGTGGTTCCTGGCCACCGTC
GGCGTCTCGCCCGACCACCAGGGCAAGGGTCTGGGCAGCGCCGTCGTGCTCCCCGGAGTGGAGGCGGCCG
AGCGCGCCGGGGTGCCCGCCTTCCTGGAGACATCCGCGCCCCGCAACCTCCCCTTCTACGAGCGGCTCGG
CTTCACCGTCACCGCCGACGTCGAGGTGCCCGAAGGACCGCGCACCTGGTGCATGACCCGCAAGCCCGGT
GCCTGATACGCGTGAATTCACTCCTCAGGTGCAGGCTGCCTATCAGAAGGTGGTGGCTGGTGTGGCCAAT
GCCCTGGCTCACAAATACCACTGAGATCTTTTTCCCTCTGCCAAAAATTATGGGGACATCATGAAGCCCC
TTGAGCATCTGACTTCTGGCTAATAAAGGAAATTTATTTTCATTGCAATAGTGTGTTGGAATTTTTTGTG
TCTCTCACTCGGAAGGACATATGGGAGGGCAAATCATTTAAAACATCAGAATGAGTATTTGGTTTAGAGT
TTGGCAACATATGCCCATATGCTGGCTGCCATGAACAAAGGTTGGCTATAAAGAGGTCATCAGTATATGA
AACAGCCCCCTGCTGTCCATTCCTTATTCCATAGAAAAGCCTTGACTTGAGGTTAGATTTTTTTTATATT
TTGTTTTGTGTTATTTTTTTCTTTAACATCCCTAAAATTTTCCTTACATGTTTTACTAGCCAGATTTTTC
CTCCTCTCCTGACTACTCCCAGTCATAGCTGTCCCTCTTCTCTTATGGAGATCCCTCGACCTGCAGCCCA
AGCTTGAATTCTCTAGAATTACCCTGTTATCCCTATGCTTGGTTTACCGAGCTCTTATTGGTTTTCAAAC
TTCATTGACTGTGCCCAACGCGCCTGGGAGCTCACGGGGACAGCCCCCCCCCAAAGCCCCCAGGGATGTA
ATTACGTCCCTCCCCCGCTAGGGGGCAGCAGCGAGCCGCCCGGGGCTCCGCTCCGGTCCGGCGCTCCCCC
CGCATCCCCGAGCCGGCAGCGTGCGGGGACAGCCCGGGCACGGGGAAGGTGGCACGGGATCGCTTTCCTC
TGAACGCTTCTCGCTGCTCTTTGAGCCTGCAGACACCTGGGGGGATACGGGGAAAAAGCTAGGCTGAAAG
ACCGGTTCTTAGAATGACACGCGCCTGGGAGCTCACGGGGACAGCCCCCCCCCAAAGCCCCCAGGGATGT
AATTACGTCCCTCCCCCGCTAGGGGGCAGCAGCGAGCCGCCCGGGGCTCCGCTCCGGTCCGGCGCTCCCC
CCGCATCCCCGAGCCGGCAGCGTGCGGGGACAGCCCGGGCACGGGGAAGGTGGCACGGGATCGCTTTCCT
CTGAACGCTTCTCGCTGCTCTTTGAGCCTGCAGACACCTGGGGGGATACGGGGAAAAAGCTAACTTCTGA
GACGACAACTTTGTATAGAAAAGTTGGCTCCGAATTCGCCCTTGACAGCAGAGATCCAGTTTGGTTAATT
AATTGGCTCCGGTGCCCGTCAGTGGGCAGAGCGCACATCGCCCACAGTCCCCGAGAAGTTGTGGGGAGGG
GTCGGCAATTGAACCGGTGCCTAGAGAAGGTGGCGCGGGGTAAACTGGGAAAGTGATGTCGTGTACTGGC
TCCGCCTTTTTCCCGAGGGTGGGGGAGAACCGTATATAAGTGCAGTAGTCGCCGTGAACGTTCTTTTTCG
CAACGGGTTTGCCGCCAGAACACAGGTAAGTGCCGTGTGTGGTTCCCGCGGGCCTGGCCTCTTTACGGGT
TATGGCCCTTGCGTGCCTTGAATTACTTCCACCTGGCTGCAGTACGTGATTCTTGATCCCGAGCTTCGGG
TTGGAAGTGGGTGGGAGAGTTCGAGGCCTTGCGCTTAAGGAGCCCCTTCGCCTCGTGCTTGAGTTGAGGC
CTGGCCTGGGCGCTGGGGCCGCCGCGTGCGAATCTGGTGGCACCTTCGCGCCTGTCTCGCTGCTTTCGAT
AAGTCTCTAGCCATTTAAAATTTTTGATGACCTGCTGCGACGCTTTTTTTCTGGCAAGATAGTCTTGTAA
ATGCGGGCCAAGATCTGCACACTGGTATTTCGGTTTTTGGGGCCGCGGGCGGCGACGGGGCCCGTGCGTC
CCAGCGCACATGTTCGGCGAGGCGGGGCCTGCGAGCGCGGCCACCGAGAATCGGACGGGGGTAGTCTCAA
GCTGGCCGGCCTGCTCTGGTGCCTGGCCTCGCGCCGCCGTGTATCGCCCCGCCCTGGGCGGCAAGGCTGG
CCCGGTCGGCACCAGTTGCGTGAGCGGAAAGATGGCCGCTTCCCGGCCCTGCTGCAGGGAGCTCAAAATG
GAGGACGCGGCGCTCGGGAGAGCGGGCGGGTGAGTCACCCACACAAAGGAAAAGGGCCTTTCCGTCCTCA
GCCGTCGCTTCATGTGACTCCACGGAGTACCGGGCGCCGTCCAGGCACCTCGATTAGTTCTCGAGCTTTT
GGAGTACGTCGTCTTTAGGTTGGGGGGAGGGGTTTTATGCGATGGAGTTTCCCCACACTGAGTGGGTGGA
GACTGAAGTTAGGCCAGCTTGGCACTTGATGTAATTCTCCTTGGAATTTGCCCTTTTTGAGTTTGGATCT
TGGTTCATTCTCAAGCCTCAGACAGTGGTTCAAAGTTTTTTTCTTCCATTTCAGGTGTCGTGAGAAGGGC
GAATTCGACCCAAGTTTGTACAAAAAAGCAGGCTGGATCCAGGTGCCACCATGGTGAGCGAGCTGATTAA
GGAGAACATGCACATGAAGCTGTACATGGAGGGCACCGTGAACAACCACCACTTCAAGTGCACATCCGAG
GGCGAAGGCAAGCCCTACGAGGGCACCCAGACCATGAGAATCAAGGCGGTCGAGGGCGGCCCTCTCCCCT
TCGCCTTCGACATCCTGGCTACCAGCTTCATGTACGGCAGCAAAACCTTCATCAACCACACCCAGGGCAT
CCCCGACTTCTTTAAGCAGTCCTTCCCCGAGGGCTTCACATGGGAGAGAGTCACCACATACGAAGATGGG
GGCGTGCTGACCGCTACCCAGGACACCAGCCTCCAGGACGGCTGCCTCATCTACAACGTCAAGATCAGAG
GGGTGAACTTCCCATCCAACGGCCCTGTGATGCAGAAGAAAACACTCGGCTGGGAGGCCTCCACCGAGAC
ACTGTACCCCGCTGACGGCGGCCTGGAAGGCAGAGCCGACATGGCCCTGAAGCTCGTGGGCGGGGGCCAC
CTGATCTGCAACCTTAAGACCACATACAGATCCAAGAAACCCGCTAAGAACCTCAAGATGCCCGGCGTCT
ACTATGTGGACAGGAGACTGGAAAGAATCAAGGAGGCCGACAAAGAGACATACGTCGAGCAGCACGAGGT
GGCTGTGGCCAGATACTGCGACCTCCCTAGCAAACTGGGGCACAAACTTAATTGAGAATTCTACCACCCA
GCTTTCTTGTACAAAGTGGTACGTCTCAAGACCAGAGGTCTCTGCTTGCTATACATGAGCGGTGAGGGCA
TACAGTGAGCGGTGAGGGCATACAGTGAGCGGTGAGGGCATACAGTGAGCGGTGAGGGCATACAGCAACC
AGAAGAGACCTGTGCTTCACTCCTCAGGTGCAGGCTGCCTATCAGAAGGTGGTGGCTGGTGTGGCCAATG
CCCTGGCTCACAAATACCACTGAGATCTTTTTCCCTCTGCCAAAAATTATGGGGACATCATGAAGCCCCT
TGAGCATCTGACTTCTGGCTAATAAAGGAAATTTATTTTCATTGCAATAGTGTGTTGGAATTTTTTGTGT
CTCTCACTCGGAAGGACATATGGGAGGGCAAATCATTTAAAACATCAGAATGAGTATTTGGTTTAGAGTT
TGGCAACATATGCCCATATGCTGGCTGCCATGAACAAAGGTTGGCTATAAAGAGGTCATCAGTATATGAA
ACAGCCCCCTGCTGTCCATTCCTTATTCCATAGAAAAGCCTTGACTTGAGGTTAGATTTTTTTTATATTT
TGTTTTGTGTTATTTTTTTCTTTAACATCCCTAAAATTTTCCTTACATGTTTTACTAGCCAGATTTTTCC
TCCTCTCCTGACTACTCCCAGTCATAGCTGTCCCTCTTCTCTTATGGAGATCCCGAGCGGTGCGTTTTTA
TGCTTGTAGTATTGTATAATGTTTTTAAGATCCAAGCTTCTGACCTCTTCTCTTCCTCCCACAGGGCCTC
GAGACAATTGCATCGATGGTACCAGTGAAAGTCTGCAATGAATTCGAGTTGGCGCGCCTGTCATTCTAAA
TCTCTCTTTCAGCCTAAAGCTTTTTCCCCGTATCCCCCCAGGTGTCTGCAGGCTCAAAGAGCAGCGAGAA
GCGTTCAGAGGAAAGCGATCCCGTGCCACCTTCCCCGTGCCCGGGCTGTCCCCGCACGCTGCCGGCTCGG
GGATGCGGGGGGAGCGCCGGACCGGAGCGGAGCCCCGGGCGGCTCGCTGCTGCCCCCTAGCGGGGGAGGG
ACGTAATTACATCCCTGGGGGCTTTGGGAGGGGGCTGTCCCCGTGAGCTCCCAGGCGCGCCTGTCATTCT
AAATCTCTCTTTCAGCCTAAAGCTTTTTCCCCGTATCCCCCCAGGTGTCTGCAGGCTCAAAGAGCAGCGA
GAAGCGTTCAGAGGAAAGCGATCCCGTGCCACCTTCCCCGTGCCCGGGCTGTCCCCGCACGCTGCCGGCT
CGGGGATGCGGGGGGAGCGCCGGACCGGAGCGGAGCCCCGGGCGGCTCGCTGCTGCCCCCTAGCGGGGGA
GGGACGTAATTACATCCCTGGGGGCTTTGGGGGGGGGCTGTCCCCGTGAGCTCCCAGGCGCGCCAACTCG
GTACCGTATCGATGTCGACGTTAACGCTAGTGATATCAACTTTGTATAGAAAAGTTGGCTCCGAATTCGC
CCTTGACAGCAGAGATCCAGTTTGGTTAATTAATTGGCTCCGGTGCCCGTCAGTGGGCAGAGCGCACATC
GCCCACAGTCCCCGAGAAGTTGTGGGGAGGGGTCGGCAATTGAACCGGTGCCTAGAGAAGGTGGCGCGGG
GTAAACTGGGAAAGTGATGTCGTGTACTGGCTCCGCCTTTTTCCCGAGGGTGGGGGAGAACCGTATATAA
GTGCAGTAGTCGCCGTGAACGTTCTTTTTCGCAACGGGTTTGCCGCCAGAACACAGGTAAGTGCCGTGTG
TGGTTCCCGCGGGCCTGGCCTCTTTACGGGTTATGGCCCTTGCGTGCCTTGAATTACTTCCACCTGGCTG
CAGTACGTGATTCTTGATCCCGAGCTTCGGGTTGGAAGTGGGTGGGAGAGTTCGAGGCCTTGCGCTTAAG
GAGCCCCTTCGCCTCGTGCTTGAGTTGAGGCCTGGCCTGGGCGCTGGGGCCGCCGCGTGCGAATCTGGTG
GCACCTTCGCGCCTGTCTCGCTGCTTTCGATAAGTCTCTAGCCATTTAAAATTTTTGATGACCTGCTGCG
ACGCTTTTTTTCTGGCAAGATAGTCTTGTAAATGCGGGCCAAGATCTGCACACTGGTATTTCGGTTTTTG
GGGCCGCGGGCGGCGACGGGGCCCGTGCGTCCCAGCGCACATGTTCGGCGAGGCGGGGCCTGCGAGCGCG
GCCACCGAGAATCGGACGGGGGTAGTCTCAAGCTGGCCGGCCTGCTCTGGTGCCTGGCCTCGCGCCGCCG
TGTATCGCCCCGCCCTGGGCGGCAAGGCTGGCCCGGTCGGCACCAGTTGCGTGAGCGGAAAGATGGCCGC
TTCCCGGCCCTGCTGCAGGGAGCTCAAAATGGAGGACGCGGCGCTCGGGAGAGCGGGCGGGTGAGTCACC
CACACAAAGGAAAAGGGCCTTTCCGTCCTCAGCCGTCGCTTCATGTGACTCCACGGAGTACCGGGCGCCG
TCCAGGCACCTCGATTAGTTCTCGAGCTTTTGGAGTACGTCGTCTTTAGGTTGGGGGGAGGGGTTTTATG
CGATGGAGTTTCCCCACACTGAGTGGGTGGAGACTGAAGTTAGGCCAGCTTGGCACTTGATGTAATTCTC
CTTGGAATTTGCCCTTTTTGAGTTTGGATCTTGGTTCATTCTCAAGCCTCAGACAGTGGTTCAAAGTTTT
TTTCTTCCATTTCAGGTGTCGTGAGAAGGGCGAATTCGACCCAAGTTTGTACAAAAAAGCAGGCTCGCCA
CCATGGTGAGCAAGGGCGAGGAGCTGTTCACCGGGGTGGTGCCCATCCTGGTCGAGCTGGACGGCGACGT
AAACGGCCACAAGTTCAGCGTGAGGGGCGAGGGCGAGGGCGATGCCACCAACGGCAAGCTGACCCTGAAG
TTCATCTGCACCACCGGCAAGCTGCCCGTGCCCTGGCCCACCCTCGTGACCACCCTGAGCCACGGCGTGC
AGTGCTTCGCCCGCTACCCCGACCACATGAAGCAGCACGACTTCTTCAAGTCCGCCATGCCCGAAGGCTA
CGTCCAGGAGCGCACCATCTTCTTCAAGGACGACGGCACCTACAAGACCCGCGCCGAGGTGAAGTTCGAG
GGCGACACCCTAGTGAACCGCATCGAGCTGAAGGGCGTCGACTTCAAGGAGGACGGCAACATCCTGGGGC
ACAAGCTGGAGTACAACTTCAACAGCCACAACATCTATATCATGGCCGTCAAGCAGAAGAACGGCATCAA
GGTGAACTTCAAGATCCGCCACAACGTGGAGGACGGCAGCGTGCAGCTCGCCGACCACTACCAGCAGAAC
ACCCCCATCGGCGACGGCCCCGTGCTGCTGCCCGACAGCCACTACCTGAGCACCCAGTCCGTGCTGAGCA
AAGACCCCAACGAGAAGCGCGATCACATGGTCCTGCTGGAGTTCCGCACCGCCGCCGGGATCACTCTCGG
CATGGACGAGCTGTACAAGTAATACCACCCAGCTTTCTTGTACAAAGTGGTACGCGTGAATTCACTCCTC
AGGTGCAGGCTGCCTATCAGAAGGTGGTGGCTGGTGTGGCCAATGCCCTGGCTCACAAATACCACTGAGA
TCTTTTTCCCTCTGCCAAAAATTATGGGGACATCATGAAGCCCCTTGAGCATCTGACTTCTGGCTAATAA
AGGAAATTTATTTTCATTGCAATAGTGTGTTGGAATTTTTTGTGTCTCTCACTCGGAAGGACATATGGGA
GGGCAAATCATTTAAAACATCAGAATGAGTATTTGGTTTAGAGTTTGGCAACATATGCCCATATGCTGGC
TGCCATGAACAAAGGTTGGCTATAAAGAGGTCATCAGTATATGAAACAGCCCCCTGCTGTCCATTCCTTA
TTCCATAGAAAAGCCTTGACTTGAGGTTAGATTTTTTTTATATTTTGTTTTGTGTTATTTTTTTCTTTAA
CATCCCTAAAATTTTCCTTACATGTTTTACTAGCCAGATTTTTCCTCCTCTCCTGACTACTCCCAGTCAT
AGCTGTCCCTCTTCTCTTATGGAGATCCCTCGACCTGCAGCCCAAGCTTGGCGTAATCATGGTCATAGCT
GTTTCCTGTGTGAAATTGTTATCCGCTCACAATTCCACACAACATACGAGCCGGAAGCATAAAGTGTAAA
GCCTGGGGTGCCTAATGAGTGAGCTAACTCACATTAATTGCGTTGCGCTCACTGCCCGCTTTCCAGTCGG
GAAACCTGTCGTGCCAGCGGATCGACAGTACTAAGCTTGGTCTAATACCCAATCTCTCGTCTTATCCAGA
TGTTTTATACGCCTCTGGCCCGTGTCTCAAAATCTCTGATGTTACATTGCACAAGATAAAATAATATCAT
CATGAACAATAAAACTGTCTGCTTACATAAACAGTAATACAAGGGGTGTTATGAGCCATATTCAACGGGA
AACGTCGAGGCCGCGATTAAATTCCAACATGGATGCTGATTTATATGGGTATAAATGGGCTCGCGATAAT
GTCGGGCAATCAGGTGCGACAATCTATCGCTTGTATGGGAAGCCCGATGCGCCAGAGTTGTTTCTGAAAC
ATGGCAAAGGTAGCGTTGCCAATGATGTTACAGATGAGATGGTCAGACTAAACTGGCTGACGGAATTTAT
GCCTCTTCCGACCATCAAGCATTTTATCCGTACTCCTGATGATGCATGGTTACTCACCACTGCGATCCCC
GGAAAAACAGCATTCCAGGTATTAGAAGAATATCCTGATTCAGGTGAAAATATTGTTGATGCGCTGGCAG
TGTTCCTGCGCCGGTTGCATTCGATTCCTGTTTGTAATTGTCCTTTTAACAGCGATCGCGTATTTCGTCT
CGCTCAGGCGCAATCACGAATGAATAACGGTTTGGTTGATGCGAGTGATTTTGATGACGAGCGTAATGGC
TGGCCTGTTGAACAAGTCTGGAAAGAAATGCATAAACTTTTGCCATTCTCACCGGATTCAGTCGTCACTC
ATGGTGATTTCTCACTTGATAACCTTATTTTTGACGAGGGGAAATTAATAGGTTGTATTGATGTTGGACG
AGTCGGAATCGCAGACCGATACCAGGATCTTGCCATCCTATGGAACTGCCTCGGTGAGTTTTCTCCTTCA
TTACAGAAACGGCTTTTTCAAAAATATGGTATTGATAATCCTGATATGAATAAATTGCAGTTTCATTTGA
TGCTCGATGAGTTTTTCTAATCAGAATTGGTTAATTGGTTGTAACACTGGCAGAGCATTACGCTGACTTG
ACGGGACGGCGCAAGCTCATGACCAAAATCCCTTAACGTGAGTTACGCGTCGTTCCACTGAGCGTCAGAG
GTATCACTAGTATTACAGAGGTAAGTTATAACAGTCGCCTAACCC
