>Addgene plasmid #103720 | LSB-hsa-miR-675-3p | depositor partial sequence | sequence record 196489 | hsa-miR-675-3p target
TGAGCGGTGAGGGCATACAG
